>Addgene plasmid #184478 | pXPR_BRD003 LIAS-1 | addgene full sequence | sequence record 365320 | Addgene NGS Result
ACACCGAACTGAGATACCTACAGCGTGAGCTATGAGAAAGCGCCACGCTTCCCGAAGGGAGAAAGGCGGA
CAGGTATCCGGTAAGCGGCAGGGTCGGAACAGGAGAGCGCACGAGGGAGCTTCCAGGGGGAAACGCCTGG
TATCTTTATAGTCCTGTCGGGTTTCGCCACCTCTGACTTGAGCGTCGATTTTTGTGATGCTCGTCAGGGG
GGCGGAGCCTATGGAAAAACGCCAGCAACGCGGCCTTTTTACGGTTCCTGGCCTTTTGCTGGCCTTTTGC
TCACATGTTCTTTCCTGCGTTATCCCCTGATTCTGTGGATAACCGTATTACCGCCTTTGAGTGAGCTGAT
ACCGCTCGCCGCAGCCGAACGACCGAGCGCAGCGAGTCAGTGAGCGAGGAAGCGGAAGAGCGCCCAATAC
GCAAACCGCCTCTCCCCGCGCGTTGGCCGATTCATTAATGCAGCTGGCACGACAGGTTTCCCGACTGGAA
AGCGGGCAGTGAGCGCAACGCAATTAATGTGAGTTAGCTCACTCATTAGGCACCCCAGGCTTTACACTTT
ATGCTTCCGGCTCGTATGTTGTGTGGAATTGTGAGCGGATAACAATTTCACACAGGAAACAGCTATGACC
ATGATTACGCCAAGCGCGCAATTAACCCTCACTAAAGGGAACAAAAGCTGGAGCTGCAAGCTTAATGTAG
TCTTATGCAATACTCTTGTAGTCTTGCAACATGGTAACGATGAGTTAGCAACATGCCTTACAAGGAGAGA
AAAAGCACCGTGCATGCCGATTGGTGGAAGTAAGGTGGTACGATCGTGCCTTATTAGGAAGGCAACAGAC
GGGTCTGACATGGATTGGACGAACCACTGAATTGCCGCATTGCAGAGATATTGTATTTAAGTGCCTAGCT
CGATACATAAACGGGTCTCTCTGGTTAGACCAGATCTGAGCCTGGGAGCTCTCTGGCTAACTAGGGAACC
CACTGCTTAAGCCTCAATAAAGCTTGCCTTGAGTGCTTCAAGTAGTGTGTGCCCGTCTGTTGTGTGACTC
TGGTAACTAGAGATCCCTCAGACCCTTTTAGTCAGTGTGGAAAATCTCTAGCAGTGGCGCCCGAACAGGG
ACTTGAAAGCGAAAGGGAAACCAGAGGAGCTCTCTCGACGCAGGACTCGGCTTGCTGAAGCGCGCACGGC
AAGAGGCGAGGGGCGGCGACTGGTGAGTACGCCAAAAATTTTGACTAGCGGAGGCTAGAAGGAGAGAGAT
GGGTGCGAGAGCGTCAGTATTAAGCGGGGGAGAATTAGATCGCGATGGGAAAAAATTCGGTTAAGGCCAG
GGGGAAAGAAAAAATATAAATTAAAACATATAGTATGGGCAAGCAGGGAGCTAGAACGATTCGCAGTTAA
TCCTGGCCTGTTAGAAACATCAGAAGGCTGTAGACAAATACTGGGACAGCTACAACCATCCCTTCAGACA
GGATCAGAAGAACTTAGATCATTATATAATACAGTAGCAACCCTCTATTGTGTGCATCAAAGGATAGAGA
TAAAAGACACCAAGGAAGCTTTAGACAAGATAGAGGAAGAGCAAAACAAAAGTAAGACCACCGCACAGCA
AGCGGCCGCTGATCTTCAGACCTGGAGGAGGAGATATGAGGGACAATTGGAGAAGTGAATTATATAAATA
TAAAGTAGTAAAAATTGAACCATTAGGAGTAGCACCCACCAAGGCAAAGAGAAGAGTGGTGCAGAGAGAA
AAAAGAGCAGTGGGAATAGGAGCTTTGTTCCTTGGGTTCTTGGGAGCAGCAGGAAGCACTATGGGCGCAG
CGTCAATGACGCTGACGGTACAGGCCAGACAATTATTGTCTGGTATAGTGCAGCAGCAGAACAATTTGCT
GAGGGCTATTGAGGCGCAACAGCATCTGTTGCAACTCACAGTCTGGGGCATCAAGCAGCTCCAGGCAAGA
ATCCTGGCTGTGGAAAGATACCTAAAGGATCAACAGCTCCTGGGGATTTGGGGTTGCTCTGGAAAACTCA
TTTGCACCACTGCTGTGCCTTGGAATGCTAGTTGGAGTAATAAATCTCTGGAACAGATTTGGAATCACAC
GACCTGGATGGAGTGGGACAGAGAAATTAACAATTACACAAGCTTAATACACTCCTTAATTGAAGAATCG
CAAAACCAGCAAGAAAAGAATGAACAAGAATTATTGGAATTAGATAAATGGGCAAGTTTGTGGAATTGGT
TTAACATAACAAATTGGCTGTGGTATATAAAATTATTCATAATGATAGTAGGAGGCTTGGTAGGTTTAAG
AATAGTTTTTGCTGTACTTTCTATAGTGAATAGAGTTAGGCAGGGATATTCACCATTATCGTTTCAGACC
CACCTCCCAACCCCGAGGGGACCCAGAGAGGGCCTATTTCCCATGATTCCTTCATATTTGCATATACGAT
ACAAGGCTGTTAGAGAGATAATTAGAATTAATTTGACTGTAAACACAAAGATATTAGTACAAAATACGTG
ACGTAGAAAGTAATAATTTCTTGGGTAGTTTGCAGTTTTAAAATTATGTTTTAAAATGGACTATCATATG
CTTACCGTAACTTGAAAGTATTTCGATTTCTTGGCTTTATATATCTTGTGGAAAGGACGAAACACCGCAG
GAGTAAGACACTCCACAGTTTTAGAGCTAGAAATAGCAAGTTAAAATAAGGCTAGTCCGTTATCAACTTG
AAAAAGTGGCACCGAGTCGGTGCTTTTTTAAGCTTGGCGTAACTAGATCTTGAGACAAATGGCAGTATTC
ATCCACAATTTTAAAAGAAAAGGGGGGATTGGGGGGTACAGTGCAGGGGAAAGAATAGTAGACATAATAG
CAACAGACATACAAACTAAAGAATTACAAAAACAAATTACAAAAATTCAAAATTTTCGGGTTTATTACAG
GGACAGCAGAGATCCACTTTGGCGCCGGCTCGAGGGGGCCCGGGTGCAAAGATGGATAAAGTTTTAAACA
GAGAGGAATCTTTGCAGCTAATGGACCTTCTAGGTCTTGAAAGGAGTGGGAATTGGCTCCGGTGCCCGTC
AGTGGGCAGAGCGCACATCGCCCACAGTCCCCGAGAAGTTGGGGGGAGGGGTCGGCAATTGATCCGGTGC
CTAGAGAAGGTGGCGCGGGGTAAACTGGGAAAGTGATGTCGTGTACTGGCTCCGCCTTTTTCCCGAGGGT
GGGGGAGAACCGTATATAAGTGCAGTAGTCGCCGTGAACGTTCTTTTTCGCAACGGGTTTGCCGCCAGAA
CACAGGTAAGTGCCGTGTGTGGTTCCCGCGGGCCTGGCCTCTTTACGGGTTATGGCCCTTGCGTGCCTTG
AATTACTTCCACCTGGCTGCAGTACGTGATTCTTGATCCCGAGCTTCGGGTTGGAAGTGGGTGGGAGAGT
TCGAGGCCTTGCGCTTAAGGAGCCCCTTCGCCTCGTGCTTGAGTTGAGGCCTGGCCTGGGCGCTGGGGCC
GCCGCGTGCGAATCTGGTGGCACCTTCGCGCCTGTCTCGCTGCTTTCGATAAGTCTCTAGCCATTTAAAA
TTTTTGATGACCTGCTGCGACGCTTTTTTTCTGGCAAGATAGTCTTGTAAATGCGGGCCAAGATCTGCAC
ACTGGTATTTCGGTTTTTGGGGCCGCGGGCGGCGACGGGGCCCGTGCGTCCCAGCGCACATGTTCGGCGA
GGCGGGGCCTGCGAGCGCGGCCACCGAGAATCGGACGGGGGTAGTCTCAAGCTGGCCGGCCTGCTCTGGT
GCCTGGCCTCGCGCCGCCGTGTATCGCCCCGCCCTGGGCGGCAAGGCTGGCCCGGTCGGCACCAGTTGCG
TGAGCGGAAAGATGGCCGCTTCCCGGCCCTGCTGCAGGGAGCTCAAAATGGAGGACGCGGCGCTCGGGAG
AGCGGGCGGGTGAGTCACCCACACAAAGGAAAAGGGCCTTTCCGTCCTCAGCCGTCGCTTCATGTGACTC
CACGGAGTACCGGGCGCCGTCCAGGCACCTCGATTAGTTCTCGAGCTTTTGGAGTACGTCGTCTTTAGGT
TGGGGGGAGGGGTTTTATGCGATGGAGTTTCCCCACACTGAGTGGGTGGAGACTGAAGTTAGGCCAGCTT
GGCACTTGATGTAATTCTCCTTGGAATTTGCCCTTTTTGAGTTTGGATCTTGGTTCATTCTCAAGCCTCA
GACAGTGGTTCAAAGTTTTTTTCTTCCATTTCAGGTGTCGTGACGTACGGCCACCATGACCGAGTACAAG
CCCACGGTGCGCCTCGCCACCCGCGACGACGTCCCCAGGGCCGTACGCACCCTCGCCGCCGCGTTCGCCG
ACTACCCCGCCACGCGCCACACCGTCGATCCGGACCGCCACATCGAGCGGGTCACCGAGCTGCAAGAACT
CTTCCTCACGCGCGTCGGGCTCGACATCGGCAAGGTGTGGGTCGCGGACGACGGCGCCGCCGTGGCGGTC
TGGACCACGCCGGAGAGCGTCGAAGCGGGGGCGGTGTTCGCCGAGATCGGCCCGCGCATGGCCGAGTTGA
GCGGTTCCCGGCTGGCCGCGCAGCAACAGATGGAAGGCCTCCTGGCGCCGCACCGGCCCAAGGAGCCCGC
GTGGTTCCTGGCCACCGTCGGAGTCTCGCCCGACCACCAGGGCAAGGGTCTGGGCAGCGCCGTCGTGCTC
CCCGGAGTGGAGGCGGCCGAGCGCGCCGGGGTGCCCGCCTTCCTGGAGACCTCCGCGCCCCGCAACCTCC
CCTTCTACGAGCGGCTCGGCTTCACCGTCACCGCCGACGTCGAGGTGCCCGAAGGACCGCGCACCTGGTG
CATGACCCGCAAGCCCGGTGCCTGAACGCGTTAAGTCGACAATCAACCTCTGGATTACAAAATTTGTGAA
AGATTGACTGGTATTCTTAACTATGTTGCTCCTTTTACGCTATGTGGATACGCTGCTTTAATGCCTTTGT
ATCATGCTATTGCTTCCCGTATGGCTTTCATTTTCTCCTCCTTGTATAAATCCTGGTTGCTGTCTCTTTA
TGAGGAGTTGTGGCCCGTTGTCAGGCAACGTGGCGTGGTGTGCACTGTGTTTGCTGACGCAACCCCCACT
GGTTGGGGCATTGCCACCACCTGTCAGCTCCTTTCCGGGACTTTCGCTTTCCCCCTCCCTATTGCCACGG
CGGAACTCATCGCCGCCTGCCTTGCCCGCTGCTGGACAGGGGCTCGGCTGTTGGGCACTGACAATTCCGT
GGTGTTGTCGGGGAAATCATCGTCCTTTCCTTGGCTGCTCGCCTGTGTTGCCACCTGGATTCTGCGCGGG
ACGTCCTTCTGCTACGTCCCTTCGGCCCTCAATCCAGCGGACCTTCCTTCCCGCGGCCTGCTGCCGGCTC
TGCGGCCTCTTCCGCGTCTTCGCCTTCGCCCTCAGACGAGTCGGATCTCCCTTTGGGCCGCCTCCCCGCG
TCGACTTTAAGACCAATGACTTACAAGGCAGCTGTAGATCTTAGCCACTTTTTAAAAGAAAAGGGGGGAC
TGGAAGGGCTAATTCACTCCCAACGAAGACAAGATCTGCTTTTTGCTTGTACTGGGTCTCTCTGGTTAGA
CCAGATCTGAGCCTGGGAGCTCTCTGGCTAACTAGGGAACCCACTGCTTAAGCCTCAATAAAGCTTGCCT
TGAGTGCTTCAAGTAGTGTGTGCCCGTCTGTTGTGTGACTCTGGTAACTAGAGATCCCTCAGACCCTTTT
AGTCAGTGTGGAAAATCTCTAGCAGTACGTATAGTAGTTCATGTCATCTTATTATTCAGTATTTATAACT
TGCAAAGAAATGAATATCAGAGAGTGAGAGGAACTTGTTTATTGCAGCTTATAATGGTTACAAATAAAGC
AATAGCATCACAAATTTCACAAATAAAGCATTTTTTTCACTGCATTCTAGTTGTGGTTTGTCCAAACTCA
TCAATGTATCTTATCATGTCTGGCTCTAGCTATCCCGCCCCTAACTCCGCCCATCCCGCCCCTAACTCCG
CCCAGTTCCGCCCATTCTCCGCCCCATGGCTGACTAATTTTTTTTATTTATGCAGAGGCCGAGGCCGCCT
CGGCCTCTGAGCTATTCCAGAAGTAGTGAGGAGGCTTTTTTGGAGGCCTAGGGACGTACCCAATTCGCCC
TATAGTGAGTCGTATTACGCGCGCTCACTGGCCGTCGTTTTACAACGTCGTGACTGGGAAAACCCTGGCG
TTACCCAACTTAATCGCCTTGCAGCACATCCCCCTTTCGCCAGCTGGCGTAATAGCGAAGAGGCCCGCAC
CGATCGCCCTTCCCAACAGTTGCGCAGCCTGAATGGCGAATGGG
[124 nt withheld, positions 6345-6468]
C
[91 nt withheld, positions 6470-6560]
A
[49 nt withheld, positions 6562-6610]
CCTTTGACGTTGGAGTCCACGTTCTTT
[37 nt withheld, positions 6638-6674]
ACCCTATCTCGGTCTATTCTTTTGATTTATAAGGGATTTTGCCGATTTCGGCCTATTGGTTAAAAAATGA
GCTGATTTAACAAAAATTTAACGCGAATTTTAACAAAATATTAACGCTTACAATTTAGGTGGCACTTTTC
GGGGAAATGTGCGCGGAACCCCTATTTGTTTATTTTTCTAAATACATTCAAATATGTATCCGCTCATGAG
ACAATAACCCTGATAAATGCTTCAATAATATTGAAAAAGGAAGAGTATGAGTATTCAACATTTCCGTGTC
GCCCTTATTCCCTTTTTTGCGGCATTTTGCCTTCCTGTTTTTGCTCACCCAGAAACGCTGGTGAAAGTAA
AAGATGCTGAAGATCAGTTGGGTGCACGAGTGGGTTACATCGAACTGGATCTCAACAGCGGTAAGATCCT
TGAGAGTTTTCGCCCCGAAGAACGTTTTCCAATGATGAGCACTTTTAAAGTTCTGCTATGTGGCGCGGTA
TTATCCCGTATTGACGCCGGGCAAGAGCAACTCGGTCGCCGCATACACTATTCTCAGAATGACTTGGTTG
AGTACTCACCAGTCACAGAAAAGCATCTTACGGATGGCATGACAGTAAGAGAATTATGCAGTGCTGCCAT
AACCATGAGTGATAACACTGCGGCCAACTTACTTCTGACAACGATCGGAGGACCGAAGGAGCTAACCGCT
TTTTTGCACAACATGGGGGATCATGTAACTCGCCTTGATCGTTGGGAACCGGAGCTGAATGAAGCCATAC
CAAACGACGAGCGTGACACCACGATGCCTGTAGCAATGGCAACAACGTTGCGCAAACTATTAACTGGCGA
ACTACTTACTCTAGCTTCCCGGCAACAATTAATAGACTGGATGGAGGCGGATAAAGTTGCAGGACCACTT
CTGCGCTCGGCCCTTCCGGCTGGCTGGTTTATTGCTGATAAATCTGGAGCCGGTGAGCGTGGGTCTCGCG
GTATCATTGCAGCACTGGGGCCAGATGGTAAGCCCTCCCGTATCGTAGTTATCTACACGACGGGGAGTCA
GGCAACTATGGATGAACGAAATAGACAGATCGCTGAGATAGGTGCCTCACTGATTAAGCATTGGTAACTG
TCAGACCAAGTTTACTCATATATACTTTAGATTGATTTAAAACTTCATTTTTAATTTAAAAGGATCTAGG
TGAAGATCCTTTTTGATAATCTCATGACCAAAATCCCTTAACGTGAGTTTTCGTTCCACTGAGCGTCAGA
CCCCGTAGAAAAGATCAAAGGATCTTCTTGAGATCCTTTTTTTCTGCGCGTAATCTGCTGCTTGCAAACA
AAAAAACCACCGCTACCAGCGGTGGTTTGTTTGCCGGATCAAGAGCTACCAACTCTTTTTCCGAAGGTAA
CTGGCTTCAGCAGAGCGCAGATACCAAATACTGTTCTTCTAGTGTAGCCGTAGTTAGGCCACCACTTCAA
GAACTCTGTAGCACCGCCTACATACCTCGCTCTGCTAATCCTGTTACCAGTGGCTGCTGCCAGTGGCGAT
AAGTCGTGTCTTACCGGGTTGGACTCAAGACGATAGTTACCGGATAAGGCGCAGCGGTCGGGCTGAACGG
GGGGTTCGTGCACACAGCCCAGCTTGGAGCGAACGACCT
Features (pLannotate 1.2.2; 29 found; start..end, strand, type, name):
    410..502     +  CDS            lacI (fragment): lac repressor; lacI; The lac repressor binds to the lac operator to inhibit transcription in E. coli. This inhibition can be relieved by adding lactose or isopropyl-β-D-thiogalactopyranoside (IPTG).
    515..536     +  protein_bind   CAP binding site: CAP binding activates transcription in the presence of cAMP. E. coli catabolite activator protein
    551..581     +  promoter       lac promoter: promoter for the E. coli lac operon
    589..605     +  protein_bind   lac operator: The lac repressor binds to the lac operator to inhibit transcription in E. coli. This inhibition can be relieved by adding lactose or isopropyl-β-D-thiogalactopyranoside (IPTG). lac repressor encoded by lacI
    650..668     +  promoter       T3 promoter: promoter for bacteriophage T3 RNA polymerase
    696..922     +  promoter       RSV promoter: Rous sarcoma virus enhancer/promoter
    923..1103    +  LTR            5' LTR (truncated): truncated 5' long terminal repeat (LTR) from HIV-1
   1150..1275    +  misc_feature   HIV-1 Ψ: packaging signal of human immunodeficiency virus type 1
   1259..1622    +  CDS            HIV-1 gag (fragment): gag protein from human immunodeficiency virus 1; gag
   1768..2001    +  misc_feature   RRE: The Rev response element (RRE) of HIV-1 allows for Rev-dependent mRNA export from the nucleus to the cytoplasm.
   2378..2404    +  CDS            Rev (fragment): human immunodeficiency virus 1 (HIV-1) Rev protein; rev; enhances nuclear export of unspliced and incompletely spliced viral mRNAs
   2408..2648    +  promoter       U6 promoter: RNA polymerase III promoter for human U6 snRNA
   2678..2753    +  misc_RNA       gRNA scaffold: guide RNA scaffold for the Streptococcus pyogenes CRISPR/Cas9 system
   2809..2926    +  misc_feature   cPPT/CTS: central polypurine tract and central termination sequence of HIV-1
   2992..3058    +  CDS            small t antigen (fragment): SV40 (simian virus 40) small t antigen
   3084..3295    +  promoter       EF-1α core promoter: core promoter for human elongation factor EF-1α
   3296..4234    +  intron         EF-1α intron A: intron upstream of the start codon of human EF-1α
   4256..4855    +  CDS            PuroR (fragment): puromycin N-acetyltransferase; pac from Streptomyces; confers resistance to puromycin
   4871..5459    +  misc_feature   WPRE: woodchuck hepatitis virus posttranscriptional regulatory element
   5510..5529    +  misc_feature   cPPT/CTS (fragment): central polypurine tract and central termination sequence of HIV-1
   5531..5764    +  LTR            3' LTR (ΔU3): self-inactivating 3' long terminal repeat (LTR) from HIV-1
   5842..5963    +  polyA_signal   SV40 poly(A) signal: SV40 polyadenylation signal
   6003..6138    +  rep_origin     SV40 ori: SV40 origin of replication
   6159..6177    -  promoter       T7 promoter: promoter for bacteriophage T7 RNA polymerase
   6185..6340    +  CDS            lacZα (fragment): LacZα fragment of β-galactosidase; lacZ fragment
   6345..6773    +  rep_origin     f1 ori (sequence partly withheld): f1 bacteriophage origin of replication; arrow indicates direction of (+) strand synthesis
   6826..6930    +  promoter       AmpR promoter: bla
   6931..7791    +  CDS            AmpR: β-lactamase; bla; confers resistance to ampicillin, carbenicillin, and related antibiotics
   7962..227     +  rep_origin     ori (across the origin): high-copy-number ColE1/pMB1/pBR322/pUC origin of replication
