[The description below was written by a language model from this plasmid's Addgene catalogue record and pLannotate feature annotations shown in this document.]
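Description:
pXPR_BRD003 LIAS-1 is a lentiviral guide RNA expression plasmid built on the BRD003 backbone and designed to target the human LIAS gene (lipoic acid synthetase). It is propagated in E. coli as a high-copy plasmid through a ColE1/pUC-type origin with ampicillin resistance (AmpR, β-lactamase). The backbone also carries an f1 origin and remnants of a cloning vector (lac promoter/operator, lacZα and lacI fragments, T3 and T7 promoters). The full sequence record is 8,323 nt.

The transfer cassette has a third-generation, self-inactivating layout. An RSV promoter drives a truncated HIV-1 5' LTR to produce the genomic RNA in packaging cells. It is followed by the Ψ packaging signal with a partial gag sequence, the Rev response element for Rev-dependent nuclear export, a cPPT/CTS element, and a ΔU3 3' LTR that disables LTR promoter activity after integration. An SV40 poly(A) signal and SV40 origin lie downstream of the 3' LTR.

Within the provirus, a human U6 RNA polymerase III promoter transcribes the LIAS-specific spacer fused to the Streptococcus pyogenes Cas9 guide RNA scaffold. A separate EF-1α promoter with its intron A drives puromycin N-acetyltransferase, and a WPRE follows it to enhance expression. This allows puromycin selection of transduced mammalian cells.

No Cas9 coding sequence is annotated, so the nuclease must be provided separately, for example from Cas9-expressing cells. The construct is used to make lentivirus for CRISPR disruption of LIAS in human cells. It was deposited with a study on copper-induced cell death and lipoylated TCA cycle proteins. The "-1" in the name suggests it is one of several LIAS guides, and the cloning sites used are not recorded.
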