Addgene plasmid #184478: pXPR_BRD003 LIAS-1
Purpose: Lentivirus gRNA targeting human LIAS gene
Depositing lab: Todd Golub & Peter Tsvetkov. Depositing organization: Broad Institute. Publication: Copper induces cell death by targeting lipoylated TCA cycle proteins. Tsvetkov P, Coy S, Petrova B, Dreishpoon M, Verma A, Abdusamad M, Rossen J, Joesch-Cohen L, Humeidi R, Spangler RD, Eaton JK, Frenkel E, Kocak M, Corsello SM, Lutsenko S, Kanarek N, Santagata S, Golub TR. Science. 2022 Mar 18;375(6586):1254-1261. doi: 10.1126/science.abf0529. Epub 2022 Mar 17. PubMed 35298263.
Backbone
  Vector backbone: BRD003
  Vector type: Lentiviral
  Selectable markers: Puromycin
Growth in bacteria
  Bacterial resistance: Ampicillin, 100 μg/mL
  Growth temperature: 37°C
  Growth strain: NEB Stable
  Copy number: High Copy
Gene/Insert
  Gene/Insert name: LIAS
  gRNA/shRNA sequence: CACCGCAGGAGTAAGACACTCCACA
  Species: H. sapiens (human)
  Entrez Gene: LIAS (a.k.a. HGCLAS, HUSSY-01, LAS, LIP1, LS, PDHLD)
  Cloning method: Restriction Enzyme; 5′ cloning site Unknown (unknown if destroyed); 3′ cloning site Unknown (unknown if destroyed)
Terms and licenses: Academic/Nonprofit Terms; Industry Terms: Not Available to Industry
How to cite: pXPR_BRD003 LIAS-1 was a gift from Todd Golub & Peter Tsvetkov (Addgene plasmid # 184478 ; http://n2t.net/addgene:184478 ; RRID:Addgene_184478)
